>Addgene plasmid #17595 | pDest490-OPN-10 kDa | depositor partial sequence | sequence record 8684 | Author sequence
CTGAGGTCAAAATCTAAGAAGTTTCGCAGACCTGACATCCAGTACCCTGATGCTACAGACGAGGACATCA
CCTCACACATGGAAAGCGAGGAGTTGAATGGTGCATACAAGGCCATCCCCGTTGCCCAGGAC
