>Addgene plasmid #17595 | pDest490-OPN-10 kDa | addgene partial sequence | sequence record 23537 | 17595 with SP6
CAGTTTGTCAAAAAGTTGGCACCATGAGAATTACAGTGATTTGCTTTTGCCTCCTAGGCATCACCTGTGC
CCTGAGGTCAAAATCTAAGAAGTTTCGCAGACCTGACATCCAGTACCCTGATGCTACAGACGAGGACATC
ACCTCACACATGGAAAGCGAGGAGTTGAATGGTGCATACAAGGCCATCCCCGTTGCCCAGGACCCAACTT
TCTTGTACAAAGTGGTTCGATCTAGAATGGCTAGCGACTACAAGGACGACGATGACAAGTAGTAATCGAG
TACAACTATAACTCACACAATGTATACATCACGGCAGACAAACAAAAGAATGGAATCAAAGCTAACTTCA
AAATTCGCCACAACATTGAAGATGGATCCGTTCAACTAGCAGACCATTATCAACAAAATACTCCAATTGG
CGATGGCCCTGTCCTTTTACCAGACAACCATTACCTGTCGACACAATCTGCCCTTTCGAAAGATCCCAAC
GAAAAGCGTGACCACATGGTCCTTCTTGAGTTTGTAACTGCTGCTGGGATTACACATGGCATGGATGAGC
TCTACAAATAATGAATTAAACCCGCTGATCAGCCTCGACTGTGCCTTCTAGTTGCCAGCCATCTGTTGTT
TGCCCCTCCCCCGTGCCTTCCTTGACCCTGGAAGGTGCCACTCCCACTGTCCTTTCCTAATAAAATGAGG
AAATTGCATCGCATTGTCTGAGTAGGTGTTNGCTTTNNNGGGGGGGGGGGGGGGGNCAGGACANCAGGGG
GAGGATGGGAAGACATACAGGCTGNTGGGANGCGTGGNNTTGNNTCTGAGCGAAAACAGTGGGTNAGGGN
TCCCCCCCTGA
