[The description below was written by a language model from this plasmid's Addgene catalogue record.]
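Description:
pDest490-OPN-10 kDa is a mammalian expression plasmid built on the pDest490 backbone (about 5.3 kb without insert), carrying a short fragment of human osteopontin (SPP1, also known as OPN). It is propagated in E. coli as a high-copy plasmid under ampicillin selection. It also carries a neomycin resistance marker, so transfected mammalian cells can be selected with G418, for example to derive stable lines. The record does not state which promoter drives the insert, which origin of replication is present, or which polyadenylation signal is used, and no feature table is available to fill in these details. An SP6 primer is listed for sequencing from the 5′ side, which implies an SP6 site upstream of the cloning position.

The insert is only 132 bp, corresponding to base pairs 499–630 of the referenced human osteopontin cDNA, and it was introduced by restriction enzyme cloning. It is fused to a C-terminal Flag tag supplied by the backbone, which allows the small peptide to be detected or immunoprecipitated with anti-Flag reagents. There is a naming discrepancy: the plasmid name calls the fragment "10 kDa", whereas the depositor comments say the same construct is called OPN-5 kDa in the associated publication. A 132 bp coding region encodes roughly 44 amino acids, which fits better with the smaller figure.

The associated study concerns an osteopontin fragment required for tumor cell invasion in hepatocellular carcinoma. The plasmid therefore appears intended for expressing this defined region of osteopontin in mammalian cells to test its contribution to invasive behavior, probably alongside other osteopontin fragments or the full-length protein.
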