Addgene plasmid #17595: pDest490-OPN-10 kDa
Depositing lab: Xin Wang. Depositing organization: National Cancer Institute (NCI). Publication: An osteopontin fragment is essential for tumor cell invasion in hepatocellular carcinoma. Takafuji V, Forgues M, Unsworth E, Goldsmith P, Wang XW. Oncogene. 2007 Sep 27. 26(44):6361-71. 10.1038/sj.onc.1210463 PubMed 17452979.
Backbone
  Vector backbone: pDest490
  Backbone manufacturer: Invitrogen
  Backbone size w/o insert (bp): 5300
  Vector type: Mammalian Expression
  Selectable markers: Neomycin (select with G418)
Growth in bacteria
  Bacterial resistance: Ampicillin, 100 μg/mL
  Growth temperature: 37°C
  Growth strain: DH5alpha
  Copy number: High Copy
Gene/Insert
  Gene/Insert name: OPN-10 kDa (alt names: Osteopontin; OPN)
  Species: H. sapiens (human)
  Insert size (bp): 132
  Mutation: Base pairs 499–630
  GenBank ID: X13694
  Entrez Gene: SPP1 (a.k.a. BNSP, BSPI, ETA-1, OPN)
  Tag / fusion protein: Flag (C terminal on backbone)
  Cloning method: Restriction Enzyme
  Sequencing primers: 5′ SP6
Terms and licenses: Academic/Nonprofit Terms; Industry Terms: Not Available to Industry
Depositor comments: Called OPN-5 kDa in the reference.
How to cite: pDest490-OPN-10 kDa was a gift from Xin Wang (Addgene plasmid # 17595 ; http://n2t.net/addgene:17595 ; RRID:Addgene_17595)
